>Addgene plasmid #186527 | Clathrin-mhYFP | addgene full sequence | sequence record 368216 | Addgene NGS Result
AATAGTAATCAATTACGGGGTCATTAGTTCATAGCCCATATATGGAGTTCCGCGTTACATAACTTACGGT
AAATGGCCCGCCTGGCTGACCGCCCAACGACCCCCGCCCATTGACGTCAATAATGACGTATGTTCCCATA
GTAACGCCAATAGGGACTTTCCATTGACGTCAATGGGTGGAGTATTTACGGTAAACTGCCCACTTGGCAG
TACATCAAGTGTATCATATGCCAAGTACGCCCCCTATTGACGTCAATGACGGTAAATGGCCCGCCTGGCA
TTATGCCCAGTACATGACCTTATGGGACTTTCCTACTTGGCAGTACATCTACGTATTAGTCATCGCTATT
ACCATGGTGATGCGGTTTTGGCAGTACATCAATGGGCGTGGATAGCGGTTTGACTCACGGGGATTTCCAA
GTCTCCACCCCATTGACGTCAATGGGAGTTTGTTTTGGCACCAAAATCAACGGGACTTTCCAAAATGTCG
TAACAACTCCGCCCCATTGACGCAAATGGGCGGTAGGCGTGTACGGTGGGAGGTCTATATAAGCAGAGCT
GGTTTAGTGAACCGTCAGATCCGCTAGCGCTACCGGTCGCCACCATGGTGAGCAAGGGCGAGGAGCTGTT
CACCGGGGTGGTGCCCATCCTGGTCGAGCTGGACGGCGACGTAAACGGCCACAAGTTCAGCGTCCGCGGC
GAGGGCGAGGGCGATGCCACCAACGGCAAGCTGACCCTGAAGCTCATCTCCACCACCGGCAAGCTGCCCG
TGCCCTGGCCCACCCTCGTGACCACCTTAGGCTACGGCCTGATGGTGTTCGCCCGCTACCCCGACCACAT
GAAGCAGCACGACTTCTTCAAGTCCGCCATGCCCGAAGGCTACGTCCAGGAGCGCACCATCTCTTTCGAG
GACGACGGTTACTACAAGACCCGCGCCGAGGTGAAGTTCGAGGGCGACACCCTGGTGAACCGCATCGTGC
TGAAGGGCATCGACTTCAAGGAGGACGGCAACATCCTGGGGCACAAGCTGGAGTACAACTTCAACCCCCA
CAACGTCTATATCACGGCCGACAAGCAGAAGAACGGCATCAAGGCTAACTTCAAGATCCGCCACAACGTT
GAGGACGGCGGCGTGCAGCTCGCCGACCACTACCAGCAGAACACCCCCATCGGCGACGGCCCCGTGCTGA
TGCCCGACAACCACTACCTGAGCTACCAGTCCAAGCTGAGCAAAGACCCCAACGAGAAGCGCGATCACAT
GGTCCTGAAGGAGAGGGTGACCGCCGCCGGGATTACACATGACATGAACGAGCTGTACAAGTCCGGACTC
AGATCTCGAGCTCAAGCTTCGAATTCTGCAGTCGACATGGCTGATGACTTTGGCTTCTTCTCGTCGTCGG
AGAGTGGTGCCCCGGAGGCGGCGGAGGAGGACCCGGCGGCCGCCTTCCTGGCCCAGCAGGAGAGCGAGAT
TGCAGGCATAGAGAACGACGAGGGCTTCGGGGCACCTGCCGGCAGCCATGCGGCCCCCGCACAGCCGGGC
CCCACGAGTGGGGCTGGTTCTGAGGACATGGGGACCACAGTCAATGGAGATGTGTTTCAGGAGGCCAACG
GTCCTGCTGATGGCTACGCAGCCATTGCCCAGGCTGACAGGCTGACCCAGGAGCCTGAGAGCATCCGCAA
GTGGCGAGAGGAGCAGAGGAAACGGCTGCAAGAGCTGGATGCTGCATCTAAGGTCACGGAACAGGAATGG
CGGGAGAAGGCCAAGAAGGACCTGGAGGAGTGGAACCAGCGCCAGAGTGAACAAGTAGAGAAGAACAAGA
TCAACAACCGGGCATCCGAGGAGGCTTTCGTGAAGGAATCCAAGGAGGAGACCCCAGGCACAGAGTGGGA
GAAGGTGGCCCAGCTATGTGACTTCAACCCCAAGAGCAGCAAGCAGTGCAAAGATGTGTCCCGCCTGCGC
TCGGTGCTCATGTCCCTGAAGCAGACGCCACTGTCCCGCTAGGGATCCACCGGATCTAGATAACTGATCA
TAATCAGCCATACCACATTTGTAGAGGTTTTACTTGCTTTAAAAAACCTCCCACACCTCCCCCTGAACCT
GAAACATAAAATGAATGCAATTGTTGTTGTTAACTTGTTTATTGCAGCTTATAATGGTTACAAATAAAGC
AATAGCATCACAAATTTCACAAATAAAGCATTTTTTTCACTGCATTCTAGTTGTGGTTTGTCCAAACTCA
TCAATGTATCTTAACGCGTAAATTGTAAGCGTTAATATTTTGTTAAAATTCGCGTTAAATTTTTGTTAAA
TCAGCTCATTTTTTAACCAATAGGCCGAAATCGGCAAAATCCCTTATAAATCAAAAGAATAGACCGAGAT
AGGGT
[37 nt withheld, positions 2386-2422]
AAAGAACGTGGACTCCAACGTCAAAGG
[49 nt withheld, positions 2450-2498]
T
[91 nt withheld, positions 2500-2590]
G
[124 nt withheld, positions 2592-2715]
CAGGTGGCACTTTTCGGGGAAATGTGCGCGGAACCCCTATTTGTTTATTTTTCTAAATACATTCAAATAT
GTATCCGCTCATGAGACAATAACCCTGATAAATGCTTCAATAATATTGAAAAAGGAAGAGTCCTGAGGCG
GAAAGAACCAGCTGTGGAATGTGTGTCAGTTAGGGTGTGGAAAGTCCCCAGGCTCCCCAGCAGGCAGAAG
TATGCAAAGCATGCATCTCAATTAGTCAGCAACCAGGTGTGGAAAGTCCCCAGGCTCCCCAGCAGGCAGA
AGTATGCAAAGCATGCATCTCAATTAGTCAGCAACCATAGTCCCGCCCCTAACTCCGCCCATCCCGCCCC
TAACTCCGCCCAGTTCCGCCCATTCTCCGCCCCATGGCTGACTAATTTTTTTTATTTATGCAGAGGCCGA
GGCCGCCTCGGCCTCTGAGCTATTCCAGAAGTAGTGAGGAGGCTTTTTTGGAGGCCTAGGCTTTTGCAAA
GATCGATCAAGAGACAGGATGAGGATCGTTTCGCATGATTGAACAAGATGGATTGCACGCAGGTTCTCCG
GCCGCTTGGGTGGAGAGGCTATTCGGCTATGACTGGGCACAACAGACAATCGGCTGCTCTGATGCCGCCG
TGTTCCGGCTGTCAGCGCAGGGGCGCCCGGTTCTTTTTGTCAAGACCGACCTGTCCGGTGCCCTGAATGA
ACTGCAAGACGAGGCAGCGCGGCTATCGTGGCTGGCCACGACGGGCGTTCCTTGCGCAGCTGTGCTCGAC
GTTGTCACTGAAGCGGGAAGGGACTGGCTGCTATTGGGCGAAGTGCCGGGGCAGGATCTCCTGTCATCTC
ACCTTGCTCCTGCCGAGAAAGTATCCATCATGGCTGATGCAATGCGGCGGCTGCATACGCTTGATCCGGC
TACCTGCCCATTCGACCACCAAGCGAAACATCGCATCGAGCGAGCACGTACTCGGATGGAAGCCGGTCTT
GTCGATCAGGATGATCTGGACGAAGAGCATCAGGGGCTCGCGCCAGCCGAACTGTTCGCCAGGCTCAAGG
CGAGCATGCCCGACGGCGAGGATCTCGTCGTGACCCATGGCGATGCCTGCTTGCCGAATATCATGGTGGA
AAATGGCCGCTTTTCTGGATTCATCGACTGTGGCCGGCTGGGTGTGGCGGACCGCTATCAGGACATAGCG
TTGGCTACCCGTGATATTGCTGAAGAGCTTGGCGGCGAATGGGCTGACCGCTTCCTCGTGCTTTACGGTA
TCGCCGCTCCCGATTCGCAGCGCATCGCCTTCTATCGCCTTCTTGACGAGTTCTTCTGAGCGGGACTCTG
GGGTTCGAAATGACCGACCAAGCGACGCCCAACCTGCCATCACGAGATTTCGATTCCACCGCCGCCTTCT
ATGAAAGGTTGGGCTTCGGAATCGTTTTCCGGGACGCCGGCTGGATGATCCTCCAGCGCGGGGATCTCAT
GCTGGAGTTCTTCGCCCACCCTAGGGGGAGGCTAACTGAAACACGGAAGGAGACAATACCGGAAGGAACC
CGCGCTATGACGGCAATAAAAAGACAGAATAAAACGCACGGTGTTGGGTCGTTTGTTCATAAACGCGGGG
TTCGGTCCCAGGGCTGGCACTCTGTCGATACCCCACCGAGACCCCATTGGGGCCAATACGCCCGCGTTTC
TTCCTTTTCCCCACCCCACCCCCCAAGTTCGGGTGAAGGCCCAGGGCTCGCAGCCAACGTCGGGGCGGCA
GGCCCTGCCATAGCCTCAGGTTACTCATATATACTTTAGATTGATTTAAAACTTCATTTTTAATTTAAAA
GGATCTAGGTGAAGATCCTTTTTGATAATCTCATGACCAAAATCCCTTAACGTGAGTTTTCGTTCCACTG
AGCGTCAGACCCCGTAGAAAAGATCAAAGGATCTTCTTGAGATCCTTTTTTTCTGCGCGTAATCTGCTGC
TTGCAAACAAAAAAACCACCGCTACCAGCGGTGGTTTGTTTGCCGGATCAAGAGCTACCAACTCTTTTTC
CGAAGGTAACTGGCTTCAGCAGAGCGCAGATACCAAATACTGTTCTTCTAGTGTAGCCGTAGTTAGGCCA
CCACTTCAAGAACTCTGTAGCACCGCCTACATACCTCGCTCTGCTAATCCTGTTACCAGTGGCTGCTGCC
AGTGGCGATAAGTCGTGTCTTACCGGGTTGGACTCAAGACGATAGTTACCGGATAAGGCGCAGCGGTCGG
GCTGAACGGGGGGTTCGTGCACACAGCCCAGCTTGGAGCGAACGACCTACACCGAACTGAGATACCTACA
GCGTGAGCTATGAGAAAGCGCCACGCTTCCCGAAGGGAGAAAGGCGGACAGGTATCCGGTAAGCGGCAGG
GTCGGAACAGGAGAGCGCACGAGGGAGCTTCCAGGGGGAAACGCCTGGTATCTTTATAGTCCTGTCGGGT
TTCGCCACCTCTGACTTGAGCGTCGATTTTTGTGATGCTCGTCAGGGGGGCGGAGCCTATGGAAAAACGC
CAGCAACGCGGCCTTTTTACGGTTCCTGGCCTTTTGCTGGCCTTTTGCTCACATGTTCTTTCCTGCGTTA
TCCCCTGATTCTGTGGATAACCGTATTACCGCCATGCATTAGTTATT
Features (pLannotate 1.2.2; 15 found; start..end, strand, type, name):
     53..356     +  enhancer       CMV enhancer: human cytomegalovirus immediate early enhancer
    357..560     +  promoter       CMV promoter: human cytomegalovirus (CMV) immediate early promoter
    605..1322    +  CDS            mGreenLantern (fragment): monomeric GFP derivative that displays exceptionally high brightness in cells (Campbell et al., 2020)
   1322..1366    +  misc_feature   MCS (fragment): multiple cloning site
   1367..1999    +  CDS            CLTB (fragment): CLCB_HUMAN - Experimental evidence at protein level: Swiss-Prot protein existence level 1. Clathrin is the major protein of the polyhedral coat of coated pits and vesicles. From Homo sapiens (Human).
   2025..2109    +  CDS            large T antigen (fragment): large T antigen from SV40 (simian virus 40)
   2132..2253    +  polyA_signal   SV40 poly(A) signal: SV40 polyadenylation signal
   2287..2715    -  rep_origin     f1 ori (sequence partly withheld): f1 bacteriophage origin of replication; arrow indicates direction of (+) strand synthesis
   2742..2846    +  promoter       AmpR promoter: bla
   2848..3205    +  promoter       SV40 promoter: SV40 enhancer and early promoter
   3240..4034    +  CDS            NeoR/KanR: aminoglycoside phosphotransferase from Tn5; aph(3')-II (or nptII); confers resistance to neomycin, kanamycin, and G418 (Geneticin®)
   4055..4207    +  CDS            ble (fragment): BLE_KLEPN - Experimental evidence at protein level: Swiss-Prot protein existence level 1. Binding protein with a strong affinity to the bleomycin family of antibiotics. Binds to CL990; an antimitotic-antibiotic compound. From Klebsiella pneumoniae.
   4266..4313    +  polyA_signal   HSV TK poly(A) signal: herpes simplex virus thymidine kinase polyadenylation signal (Cole and Stacy, 1985)
   4404..4420    -  polyA_signal   bGH poly(A) signal (fragment): bovine growth hormone polyadenylation signal
   4642..5230    +  rep_origin     ori: high-copy-number ColE1/pMB1/pBR322/pUC origin of replication
