[The description below was written by a language model from this plasmid's Addgene catalogue record and pLannotate feature annotations shown in this document.]
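Description:
Clathrin-mhYFP is a 5.35 kb mammalian expression plasmid that produces monomeric hyperfolder YFP fused to a clathrin subunit, so that the fluorescent protein is recruited to clathrin-coated structures. The record gives no backbone name. The feature layout shows a high-copy ColE1/pUC-type origin for propagation in E. coli, an f1 phage origin, and a single Tn5 NeoR/KanR gene placed behind tandem bacterial (AmpR/bla) and SV40 early promoters and followed by an HSV TK polyadenylation signal. This dual-promoter arrangement lets one marker confer kanamycin resistance in bacteria and G418 resistance in transfected mammalian cells. The short ble, bGH poly(A) and large T antigen matches are only fragments and are probably residual backbone sequence rather than functional elements.

The expression cassette is driven by the human CMV immediate-early enhancer and promoter. The first open reading frame is the 717 bp synthetic mhYFP, described as hfYFP carrying S147P, L195M and V206K. The automated annotation labels it as a fragment of mGreenLantern, presumably because that was the closest related protein in the annotation database. A short linker derived from a multiple cloning site joins it to a coding sequence matching human CLTB, the clathrin light chain B, which sits at the C terminus of the fluorescent protein. An SV40 poly(A) signal ends the transcript. The fluorescent protein is flanked by intact BshTI and BglII sites.

The plasmid serves as a localization marker for imaging clathrin in mammalian cells. It was deposited with work on chemically stable fluorescent proteins for advanced microscopy, where such fusions demonstrate that the tag behaves properly on a cellular target.
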