Addgene plasmid #186527: Clathrin-mhYFP
Purpose: Localization of monomeric hyperfolder YFP fluorescent protein to clathrin
Depositing lab: Gregory Petsko. Depositing organization: Cornell University. Publication: Chemically stable fluorescent proteins for advanced microscopy. Campbell BC, Paez-Segala MG, Looger LL, Petsko GA, Liu CF. Nat Methods. 2022 Nov 7. pii: 10.1038/s41592-022-01660-7. doi: 10.1038/s41592-022-01660-7. PubMed 36344833.
Backbone
  Vector backbone: n/a
  Vector type: Mammalian Expression
  Selectable markers: Neomycin (select with G418)
Growth in bacteria
  Bacterial resistance: Kanamycin, 50 μg/mL
  Growth temperature: 37°C
  Growth strain: DH5alpha
  Copy number: High Copy
Gene/Insert
  Gene/Insert name: Monomeric hyperfolder YFP (alt name: mhYFP)
  Species: Synthetic
  Insert size (bp): 717
  Mutation: hfYFP-S147P/L195M/V206K
  Promoter: CMV
  Tag / fusion protein: Clathrin (C terminal on insert)
  Cloning method: Restriction Enzyme; 5′ cloning site BshTI (not destroyed); 3′ cloning site BglII (not destroyed)
  Sequencing primers: 5′ CMV Forward (CGCAAATGGGCGGTAGGCGTG); 3′ SV40pA-R (GAAATTTGTGATGCTATTGC)
Terms and licenses: Academic/Nonprofit Terms; Industry Terms: Not Available to Industry
How to cite: Clathrin-mhYFP was a gift from Gregory Petsko (Addgene plasmid # 186527 ; http://n2t.net/addgene:186527 ; RRID:Addgene_186527)
